Addgene plasmid #148302: pAc5.1B-lambdaN-HA-DmYTHDFa_546-700_AB
Purpose: Insect Expression of DmYTHDFa_546-700
Depositing lab: Elisa Izaurralde. Depositing organization: Max Planck Institute for Developmental Biology.
Backbone
  Vector backbone: Unknown
  Vector type: Insect Expression
Growth in bacteria
  Bacterial resistance: Ampicillin, 100 μg/mL
  Growth temperature: 37°C
  Growth strain: DH5alpha
  Copy number: Low Copy
Gene/Insert
  Gene/Insert name: DmYTHDFa_546-700 (alt name: CG6422)
  Species: D. melanogaster (fly)
  Mutation: 1 silent mutations compared to the sequence given by variant A NCBI:NM_143065.3
  Entrez Gene: CG6422 (a.k.a. Dmel_CG6422, Dmel\CG6422)
  Cloning method: Unknown
Terms and licenses: Academic/Nonprofit Terms; Industry Terms: Not Available to Industry
Depositor comments: Plasmids from this collection were made available to the research community and donated after the lab closed. Please note that the sequence provided by the depositing laboratory may be theoretical/predicted or based on Sanger sequencing results. There may be discrepancies between sequencing results obtained by Addgene and the depositor sequence. If an Addgene verified sequence is not available, please contact before placing your order to request that our lab fully sequence the plasmid.
How to cite: pAc5.1B-lambdaN-HA-DmYTHDFa_546-700_AB was a gift from Elisa Izaurralde (Addgene plasmid # 148302 ; http://n2t.net/addgene:148302 ; RRID:Addgene_148302)
