[The description below was written by a language model from this plasmid's Addgene catalogue record and pLannotate feature annotations shown in this document.]
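Description:
pAc5.1B-lambdaN-HA-DmYTHDFa_546-700_AB is a 5.9 kb insect expression plasmid. The catalogue lists the backbone as unknown, although the name and the annotated parts point to a pAc5.1-type vector. It is propagated in E. coli through a ColE1/pUC-family origin and selected with ampicillin via the bla gene and its own promoter. The catalogue records it as low copy, whereas the annotation labels the origin as a high-copy type. A fragment of a tetracycline efflux gene and a short piece of SV40 large T antigen sequence are also annotated; these appear to be backbone remnants rather than functional elements.

Expression is driven by the constitutive Drosophila melanogaster actin 5C promoter and ends with an SV40 polyadenylation signal. The coding region starts with a short fragment of the bacteriophage lambda N protein, followed by an HA epitope. The HA match is annotated as a 27 nt partial hit to 3xHA, consistent with a single copy. Next comes residues 546–700 of Drosophila YTHDF (CG6422), a reader protein that binds N6-methyladenosine-containing RNA. The insert carries one silent change relative to the variant A reference. A vector-derived V5 tag lies downstream, but the record does not show whether it is read in frame with the insert.

The lambda N peptide is the standard handle for tethering assays. It binds BoxB hairpins placed in a reporter mRNA, so the fused fragment can be recruited to the transcript independently of its own RNA recognition. The stated purpose is only insect expression of this fragment. The design suggests testing its effect on reporter mRNA translation or stability in Drosophila cells, with HA used for detection.
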