Features (pLannotate 1.2.2; 11 found; start..end, strand, type, name):
     56..2568    +  promoter       Ac5 promoter: Drosophila melanogaster actin 5C promoter
   2588..2653    +  CDS            N (fragment): REGN_LAMBD - Experimental evidence at protein level: Swiss-Prot protein existence level 1. Plays a role as a transcriptional antitermination factor that allows the virus to initiate its lytic phase. Activates expression of the delayed viral early genes by modifying host RNA polymerase (RNAP) into a form that is resistant to termination signals. This antitermination function requires the host NusA protein which serves to stabilize the interaction between antitermination protein N and host RNA polymerase. From Escherichia phage lambda (Bacteriophage lambda).
   2678..2704    +  CDS            3xHA (fragment): three tandem HA epitope tags
   2720..3196    +  CDS            Ythdf (fragment): YTHDF_DROME - Experimental evidence at protein level: Swiss-Prot protein existence level 1. Specifically recognizes and binds N6-methyladenosine (m6A)- containing RNAs (PubMed:28675155, PubMed:33428246). M6A is a modification present at internal sites of mRNAs and some non-coding RNAs and plays a role in the efficiency of mRNA processing and stability (PubMed:28675155, PubMed:33428246). Together with Fmr1, regulates axonal growth in the mushroom bodies and neuromuscular junctions by repressing the translation of several mRNAs, such as those of chic and futsch (PubMed:33428246). From Drosophila
   3228..3269    +  CDS            V5 tag: epitope tag from simian virus 5
   3369..3503    -  polyA_signal   SV40 poly(A) signal: SV40 polyadenylation signal
   3526..3610    -  CDS            large T antigen (fragment): large T antigen from SV40 (simian virus 40)
   3611..4081    +  CDS            TcR (fragment): tetracycline efflux protein; tet; confers resistance to tetracycline
   4125..4713    -  rep_origin     ori: high-copy-number ColE1/pMB1/pBR322/pUC origin of replication
   4884..5744    -  CDS            AmpR: β-lactamase; bla; confers resistance to ampicillin, carbenicillin, and related antibiotics
   5745..5849    -  promoter       AmpR promoter: bla
>Addgene plasmid #148302 | pAc5.1B-lambdaN-HA-DmYTHDFa_546-700_AB | depositor full sequence | sequence record 290750 | Full Sequence
CTTCAAGGAATTAATTCTATATTCTAAAAACACAAATGATACTTCTAAAAAAAATCATGAATGGCATCAA
CTCTGAATCAAATCTTTGCAGATGCACCTACTTCTCATTTCCACTGTCACATCATTTTTCCAGATCTCGC
TGCCTGTTATGTGGCCCACAAACCAAGACACGTTTTATGGCCATTAAAGCTGGCTGATCGTCGCCAAACA
CCAAATACATATCAATATGTACATTCGAGAAAGAAGCGATCAAAGAAGCGTCTTCGGGCGAGTAGGAGAA
TGCGGAGGAGAAGGAGAACGAGCTGATCTAGTATCTCTCCACAATCCAATGCCAACTGACCAACTGGCCA
TATTCGGAGCAATTTGAAGCCAATTTCCATCGCCTGGCGATCGCTCCATTCTTGGCTATATGTTTTTCAC
CGTTCCCGGGGCCATTTTCAAAGACTCGTCGGTAAGATAAGATTGTGTCACTCGCTGTCTCTCTTCATTT
GTCGAAGAATGCTGAGGAATTTCGCGATGACGTCGGCGAGTATTTTGAAGAATGAGAATAATTTGTATTT
ATACGAAAATCAGTTAGTGGAATTTTCTACAAAAACATGTTATCTATAGATAATTTTGTTGCAAAATATG
TTGACTATGACAAAGATTGTATGTATATACCTTTAATGTATTCTCATTTTCTTATGTATTTATAATGGCA
ATGATGATACTGATGATATTTTAAGATGATGCCAGACCACAGGCTGATTTCTGCGTCTTTTGCCGAACGC
AGTGCATGTGCGGTTGTTGTTTTTTGGAATAGTTTCAATTTTCGGACTGTCCGCTTTGATTTCAGTTTCT
TGGCTTATTCAAAAAGCAAAGTAAAGCCAAAAAAGCGAGATGGCAATACCAAATGCGGCAAAACGGTAGT
GGAAGGAAAGGGGTGCGGGGCAGCGGAAGGAAGGGTGGGGCGGGGCGTGGCGGGGTCTGTGGCTGGGCGC
GACGTCACCGACGTTGGAGCCACTCCTTTGACCATGTGTGCGTGTGTGTATTATTCGTGTCTCGCCACTC
GCCGGTTGTTTTTTTCTTTTTATCTCGCTCTCTCTAGCGCCATCTCGTACGCATGCTCAACGCACCGCAT
GTTGCCGTGTCCTTTATGCGTCATTTTGGCTCGAAATAGGCAATTATTTAAACAAAGATTAGTCAACGAA
AACGCTAAAATAAATAAGTCTACAATATGGTTACTTATTGCCATGTGTGTGCAGCCAACGATAGCAACAA
AAGCAACAACACAGTGGCTTTCCCTCTTTCACTTTTTGTTTGCAAGCGCGTGCGAGCAAGACGGCACGAC
CGGCAAACGCAATTACGCTGACAAAGAGCAGACGAAGTTTTGGCCGAAAAACATCAAGGCGCCTGATACG
AATGCATTTGCAATAACAATTGCGATATTTAATATTGTTTATGAAGCTGTTTGACTTCAAAACACACAAA
AAAAAAAATAAAACAAATTATTTGAAAGAGAATTAGGAATCGGACAGCTTATCGTTACGGGCTAACAGCA
CACCGAGACGAAATAGCTTACCTGACGTCACAGCCTCTGGAAGAACTGCCGCCAAGCAGAGAGAGAGAGA
AAAAGAGGGAGAGCAGCTTAGACCGCATGTGCTTGTGTGTGAGGCGTCTCTCTCTTCGTCTCCTGTTTGC
GCAAACGCATAGACTGCACTGAGAAAATCGATTACCTATTTTTTATGAATGAATATTTGCACTATTACTA
TTCAAAACTATTAAGATAGCAATCACATTCAATAGCCAAATACTATACCACCTGAGCGATGCAACGAAAT
GATCAATTTGAGCAAAAATGCTGCATATTTAGGACGGCATCATTATAGAAATGCTTCTTGCTGTGTACTT
TTCTCTCGTCTGGCAGCTGTTTCGCCGTTATTGTTAAAACCGGCTTAAGTTAGGTGTGTTTTCTACGACT
AGTGATGCCCCTACTAGAAGATGTGTGTTGCACAAATGTCCCTGAATAACCAATTTGAAGTGCAGATAGC
AGTAAACGTAAGCTAATATGAATATTATTTAACTGTAATGTTTTAATATCGCTGGACATTACTAATAAAC
CCACTATAAACACATGTACATATGTATGTTTTGGCATACAATGAGTAGTTGGGGAAAAAATGTGTAAAAG
CACCGTGACCATCACAGCATAAAGATAACCAGCTGAAGTATCGAATATGAGTAACCCCCAAATTGAATCA
CATGCCGCAACTGATAGGACCCATGGAAGTACACTCTTCATGGCGATATACAAGACACACACAAGCACGA
ACACCCAGTTGCGGAGGAAATTCTCCGTAAATGAAAACCCAATCGGCGAACAATTCATACCCATATATGG
TAAAAGTTTTGAACGCGACTTGAGAGCGGAGAGCATTGCGGCTGATAAGGTTTTAGCGCTAAGCGGGCTT
TATAAAACGGGCTGCGGGACCAGTTTTCATATCACTACCGTTTGAGTTCTTGTGCTGTGTGGATACTCCT
CCCGACACAAAGCCGCTCCATCAGCCAGCAGTCGTCTAATCCAGAGACCCCGGATCGGGGTACCAACATG
GACGCACAAACACGACGACGTGAGCGTCGCGCTGAGAAACAAGCTCAATGGAAAGCTGCAAACGGTGGAT
CTCCTCCACATATGGCTTACCCATACGATGTTCCAGATTACGCTCCTCCAAGCTTGAATTCTGCAGATAT
CCCGCCAATGCATGGGCCCGATGGCAACAACCACGCGCCTGCCCCACTCGCCCGCAGCTTCAATCGCCAG
GCGGACGACAAGGACAGGGATCGCGACGGACGCGGCGGCATGTCACAAAAGCACTTCAATTCTGGAGGAG
GAGCTGGTTTCCGTAATCCAGGTCATAGGGGTGGCGCCGGCAGTGGCGGATCACACAACAATTACAGCGA
GTATCGTCGAGGCTTCGACATTCATAAATCAAGCAGCGACTATCAGTTCAAGGACCGCGATGGCCCGGAC
TTTGACAGAGAAAATGACTTTGGGTCCCACTACGGGTCCAATAACCGAAAAAATGAATATAAACACAATA
ATACGAACAAGGCCAGGTTAAAAACCCGAGATCGTGACTTTAGTACTGAACAAATTAAAATCGGCGTGCG
CTTTAAGGACACGGACAAGGATAAAATGCGAAGCAATGAATATTCATAACTCGAGTCTAGAGGGCCCGCG
GTTCGAAGGTAAGCCTATCCCTAACCCTCTCCTCGGTCTCGATTCTACGCGTACCGGTCATCATCACCAT
CACCATTGAGTTTAAACCCGCTGATCAGCCTCGACTGTGCCTTCTAAGGCCTGAGCTCGCTGATCAGCCT
CGATCGAGGATCCAGACATGATAAGATACATTGATGAGTTTGGACAAACCACAACTAGAATGCAGTGAAA
AAAATGCTTTATTTGTGAAATTTGTGATGCTATTGCTTTATTTGTAACCATTATAAGCTGCAATAAACAA
GTTAACAACAACAATTGCATTCATTTTATGTTTCAGGTTCAGGGGGAGGTGTGGGAGGTTTTTTAAAGCA
AGTAAAACCTCTACAAATGTGGTATGGCTGATTATGATCAGTCGACCGATGCCCTTGAGAGCCTTCAACC
CAGTCAGCTCCTTCCGGTGGGCGCGGGGCATGACTATCGTCGCCGCACTTATGACTGTCTTCTTTATCAT
GCAACTCGTAGGACAGGTGCCGGCAGCGCTCTGGGTCATTTTCGGCGAGGACCGCTTTCGCTGGAGCGCG
ACGATGATCGGCCTGTCGCTTGCGGTATTCGGAATCTTGCACGCCCTCGCTCAAGCCTTCGTCACTGGTC
CCGCCACCAAACGTTTCGGCGAGAAGCAGGCCATTATCGCCGGCATGGCGGCCGACGCGCTGGGCTACGT
CTTGCTGGCGTTCGCGACGCGAGGCTGGATGGCCTTCCCCATTATGATTCTTCTCGCTTCCGGCGGCATC
GGGATGCCCGCGTTGCAGGCCATGCTGTCCAGGCAGGTAGATGACGACCATCAGGGACAGCTTCAAGGAT
CGCTCGCGGCTCTTACCAGCCAGCAAAAGGCCAGGAACCGTAAAAAGGCCGCGTTGCTGGCGTTTTTCCA
TAGGCTCCGCCCCCCTGACGAGCATCACAAAAATCGACGCTCAAGTCAGAGGTGGCGAAACCCGACAGGA
CTATAAAGATACCAGGCGTTTCCCCCTGGAAGCTCCCTCGTGCGCTCTCCTGTTCCGACCCTGCCGCTTA
CCGGATACCTGTCCGCCTTTCTCCCTTCGGGAAGCGTGGCGCTTTCTCAATGCTCACGCTGTAGGTATCT
CAGTTCGGTGTAGGTCGTTCGCTCCAAGCTGGGCTGTGTGCACGAACCCCCCGTTCAGCCCGACCGCTGC
GCCTTATCCGGTAACTATCGTCTTGAGTCCAACCCGGTAAGACACGACTTATCGCCACTGGCAGCAGCCA
CTGGTAACAGGATTAGCAGAGCGAGGTATGTAGGCGGTGCTACAGAGTTCTTGAAGTGGTGGCCTAACTA
CGGCTACACTAGAAGGACAGTATTTGGTATCTGCGCTCTGCTGAAGCCAGTTACCTTCGGAAAAAGAGTT
GGTAGCTCTTGATCCGGCAAACAAACCACCGCTGGTAGCGGTGGTTTTTTTGTTTGCAAGCAGCAGATTA
CGCGCAGAAAAAAAGGATCTCAAGAAGATCCTTTGATCTTTTCTACGGGGTCTGACGCTCAGTGGAACGA
AAACTCACGTTAAGGGATTTTGGTCATGAGATTATCAAAAAGGATCTTCACCTAGATCCTTTTAAATTAA
AAATGAAGTTTTAAATCAATCTAAAGTATATATGAGTAAACTTGGTCTGACAGTTACCAATGCTTAATCA
GTGAGGCACCTATCTCAGCGATCTGTCTATTTCGTTCATCCATAGTTGCCTGACTCCCCGTCGTGTAGAT
AACTACGATACGGGAGGGCTTACCATCTGGCCCCAGTGCTGCAATGATACCGCGAGACCCACGCTCACCG
GCTCCAGATTTATCAGCAATAAACCAGCCAGCCGGAAGGGCCGAGCGCAGAAGTGGTCCTGCAACTTTAT
CCGCCTCCATCCAGTCTATTAATTGTTGCCGGGAAGCTAGAGTAAGTAGTTCGCCAGTTAATAGTTTGCG
CAACGTTGTTGCCATTGCTGCAGGCATCGTGGTGTCACGCTCGTCGTTTGGTATGGCTTCATTCAGCTCC
GGTTCCCAACGATCAAGGCGAGTTACATGATCCCCCATGTTGTGCAAAAAAGCGGTTAGCTCCTTCGGTC
CTCCGATCGTTGTCAGAAGTAAGTTGGCCGCAGTGTTATCACTCATGGTTATGGCAGCACTGCATAATTC
TCTTACTGTCATGCCATCCGTAAGATGCTTTTCTGTGACTGGTGAGTACTCAACCAAGTCATTCTGAGAA
TAGTGTATGCGGCGACCGAGTTGCTCTTGCCCGGCGTCAACACGGGATAATACCGCGCCACATAGCAGAA
CTTTAAAAGTGCTCATCATTGGAAAACGTTCTTCGGGGCGAAAACTCTCAAGGATCTTACCGCTGTTGAG
ATCCAGTTCGATGTAACCCACTCGTGCACCCAACTGATCTTCAGCATCTTTTACTTTCACCAGCGTTTCT
GGGTGAGCAAAAACAGGAAGGCAAAATGCCGCAAAAAAGGGAATAAGGGCGACACGGAAATGTTGAATAC
TCATACTCTTCCTTTTTCAATATTATTGAAGCATTTATCAGGGTTATTGTCTCATGAGCGGATACATATT
TGAATGTATTTAGAAAAATAAACAAATAGGGGTTCCGCGCACATTTCCCCGAAAAGTGCCACCTGACGTC
TAAGAAACCATTATTATCATGACATTAACCTATAAAAATAGGCGTATCACGAGGCCCTTTCGT
